>Addgene plasmid #91585 | pPN166 | addgene full sequence | sequence record 180145 | Addgene NGS Result
GAGGGCCTATTTCCCATGATTCCTTCATATTTGCATATACGATACAAGGCTGTTAGAGAGATAATTGGAA
TTAATTTGACTGTAAACACAAAGATATTAGTACAAAATACGTGACGTAGAAAGTAATAATTTCTTGGGTA
GTTTGCAGTTTTAAAATTATGTTTTAAAATGGACTATCATATGCTTACCGTAACTTGAAAGTATTTCGAT
TTCTTGGCTTTATATATCTTGTGGAAAGGACGAAACACCGAGCCACTTGTATGTAGGCTTGTTTTAGAGC
TAGAAATAGCAAGTTAAAATAAGGCTAGTCCGTTATCAACTTGAAAAAGTGGCACCGAGTCGGTGCTTTT
TTAAGCTTGGCGTAATCATGGTCATAGCTGTTTCCTGTGTGAAATTGTTATCCGCTCACAATTCCACACA
ACATACGAGCCGGAAGCATAAAGTGTAAAGCCTGGGGTGCCTAATGAGTGAGCTAACTCACATTAATTGC
GTTGCGCTCACTGCCCGCTTTCCAGTCGGGAAACCTGTCGTGCCAGCTGCATTAATGAATCGGCCAACGC
GCGGGGAGAGGCGGTTTGCGTATTGGGCGCTCTTCCGCTTCCTCGCTCACTGACTCGCTGCGCTCGGTCG
TTCGGCTGCGGCGAGCGGTATCAGCTCACTCAAAGGCGGTAATACGGTTATCCACAGAATCAGGGGATAA
CGCAGGAAAGAACATGTGAGCAAAAGGCCAGCAAAAGGCCAGGAACCGTAAAAAGGCCGCGTTGCTGGCG
TTTTTCCATAGGCTCCGCCCCCCTGACGAGCATCACAAAAATCGACGCTCAAGTCAGAGGTGGCGAAACC
CGACAGGACTATAAAGATACCAGGCGTTTCCCCCTGGAAGCTCCCTCGTGCGCTCTCCTGTTCCGACCCT
GCCGCTTACCGGATACCTGTCCGCCTTTCTCCCTTCGGGAAGCGTGGCGCTTTCTCATAGCTCACGCTGT
AGGTATCTCAGTTCGGTGTAGGTCGTTCGCTCCAAGCTGGGCTGTGTGCACGAACCCCCCGTTCAGCCCG
ACCGCTGCGCCTTATCCGGTAACTATCGTCTTGAGTCCAACCCGGTAAGACACGACTTATCGCCACTGGC
AGCAGCCACTGGTAACAGGATTAGCAGAGCGAGGTATGTAGGCGGTGCTACAGAGTTCTTGAAGTGGTGG
CCTAACTACGGCTACACTAGAAGAACAGTATTTGGTATCTGCGCTCTGCTGAAGCCAGTTACCTTCGGAA
AAAGAGTTGGTAGCTCTTGATCCGGCAAACAAACCACCGCTGGTAGCGGTGGTTTTTTTGTTTGCAAGCA
GCAGATTACGCGCAGAAAAAAAGGATCTCAAGAAGATCCTTTGATCTTTTCTACGGGGTCTGACGCTCAG
TGGAACGAAAACTCACGTTAAGGGATTTTGGTCATGAGATTATCAAAAAGGATCTTCACCTAGATCCTTT
TAAATTAAAAATGAAGTTTTAAATCAATCTAAAGTATATATGAGTAAACTTGGTCTGACAGTTACCAATG
CTTAATCAGTGAGGCACCTATCTCAGCGATCTGTCTATTTCGTTCATCCATAGTTGCCTGACTCCCCGTC
GTGTAGATAACTACGATACGGGAGGGCTTACCATCTGGCCCCAGTGCTGCAATGATACCGCGAGACCCAC
GCTCACCGGCTCCAGATTTATCAGCAATAAACCAGCCAGCCGGAAGGGCCGAGCGCAGAAGTGGTCCTGC
AACTTTATCCGCCTCCATCCAGTCTATTAATTGTTGCCGGGAAGCTAGAGTAAGTAGTTCGCCAGTTAAT
AGTTTGCGCAACGTTGTTGCCATTGCTACAGGCATCGTGGTGTCACGCTCGTCGTTTGGTATGGCTTCAT
TCAGCTCCGGTTCCCAACGATCAAGGCGAGTTACATGATCCCCCATGTTGTGCAAAAAAGCGGTTAGCTC
CTTCGGTCCTCCGATCGTTGTCAGAAGTAAGTTGGCCGCAGTGTTATCACTCATGGTTATGGCAGCACTG
CATAATTCTCTTACTGTCATGCCATCCGTAAGATGCTTTTCTGTGACTGGTGAGTACTCAACCAAGTCAT
TCTGAGAATAGTGTATGCGGCGACCGAGTTGCTCTTGCCCGGCGTCAATACGGGATAATACCGCGCCACA
TAGCAGAACTTTAAAAGTGCTCATCATTGGAAAACGTTCTTCGGGGCGAAAACTCTCAAGGATCTTACCG
CTGTTGAGATCCAGTTCGATGTAACCCACTCGTGCACCCAACTGATCTTCAGCATCTTTTACTTTCACCA
GCGTTTCTGGGTGAGCAAAAACAGGAAGGCAAAATGCCGCAAAAAAGGGAATAAGGGCGACACGGAAATG
TTGAATACTCATACTCTTCCTTTTTCAATATTATTGAAGCATTTATCAGGGTTATTGTCTCATGAGCGGA
TACATATTTGAATGTATTTAGAAAAATAAACAAATAGGGGTTCCGCGCACATTTCCCCGAAAAGTGCCAC
CTGACGTCTAAGAAACCATTATTATCATGACATTAACCTATAAAAATAGGCGTATCACGAGGCCCTTTCG
TCTCGCGCGTTTCGGTGATGACGGTGAAAACCTCTGACACATGCAGCTCCCGGAGACGGTCACAGCTTGT
CTGTAAGCGGATGCCGGGAGCAGACAAGCCCGTCAGGGCGCGTCAGCGGGTGTTGGCGGGTGTCGGGGCT
GGCTTAACTATGCGGCATCAGAGCAGATTGTACTGAGAGTGCACCATATGCGGTGTGAAATACCGCACAG
ATGCGTAAGGAGAAAATACCGCATCAGGCGCCATTCGCCATTCAGGCTGCGCAACTGTTGGGAAGGGCGA
TCGGTGCGGGCCTCTTCGCTATTACGCCAGCTGGCGAAAGGGGGATGTGCTGCAAGGCGATTAAGTTGGG
TAACGCCAGGGTTTTCCCAGTCACGACGTTGTAAAACGACGGCCAGTGAATTCGAGCTCGGTACCCGGGG
ATCCGTTAATTAA
Features (pLannotate 1.2.2; 13 found; start..end, strand, type, name):
      1..241     +  promoter       U6 promoter: RNA polymerase III promoter for human U6 snRNA
    271..346     +  misc_RNA       gRNA scaffold: guide RNA scaffold for the Streptococcus pyogenes CRISPR/Cas9 system
    395..411     -  protein_bind   lac operator: The lac repressor binds to the lac operator to inhibit transcription in E. coli. This inhibition can be relieved by adding lactose or isopropyl-β-D-thiogalactopyranoside (IPTG). lac repressor encoded by lacI
    419..449     -  promoter       lac promoter: promoter for the E. coli lac operon
    464..485     -  protein_bind   CAP binding site: CAP binding activates transcription in the presence of cAMP. E. coli catabolite activator protein
    498..590     -  CDS            lacI (fragment): lac repressor; lacI; The lac repressor binds to the lac operator to inhibit transcription in E. coli. This inhibition can be relieved by adding lactose or isopropyl-β-D-thiogalactopyranoside (IPTG).
    773..1361    -  rep_origin     ori: high-copy-number ColE1/pMB1/pBR322/pUC origin of replication
   1532..2392    -  CDS            AmpR: β-lactamase; bla; confers resistance to ampicillin, carbenicillin, and related antibiotics
   2393..2497    -  promoter       AmpR promoter: bla
   2592..2627    +  CDS            rop (fragment): Rop protein, which maintains plasmids at low copy number; rop
   2729..2828    +  misc_feature   bom (fragment): basis of mobility region from pBR322
   2834..2991    -  CDS            lacZα (fragment): LacZα fragment of β-galactosidase; lacZ fragment
   2988..3014    +  misc_feature   MCS (fragment): pUC18/19 multiple cloning site
