[The description below was written by a language model from this plasmid's Addgene catalogue record and pLannotate feature annotations shown in this document.]
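Description:
pPN166 is a small (about 3.0 kb) CRISPR guide-RNA expression plasmid built on a pUC19 backbone into which a human U6 promoter cassette has been placed. It is propagated in E. coli as a high-copy plasmid through the ColE1/pUC-type origin and is selected with ampicillin via the β-lactamase (AmpR) gene and its native promoter. The remaining annotated elements are leftovers of the pUC19 cloning region and its pBR322 ancestry: the lac promoter, lac operator and CAP binding site, fragments of lacZα, lacI, rop and bom, and a residual piece of the multiple cloning site. None of these play a functional role in the payload.

The payload is a single sgRNA directed against human CNTN4 (contactin 4, also known as AXCAM or BIG-2). The RNA polymerase III U6 promoter drives transcription of a short targeting spacer recorded as a 21 bp insert. The spacer sits in the gap between the promoter and the Streptococcus pyogenes Cas9 guide RNA scaffold, producing a complete chimeric guide. It was cloned between two BbsI sites, both destroyed in the process, which is typical of seamless Type IIS oligo cloning.

The plasmid carries no Cas9 gene, no mammalian selection marker and no reporter, so the nuclease must be supplied separately, for example from a co-delivered plasmid. The associated work concerns scaled CRISPR editing of human pluripotent stem cells to study genes linked to psychiatric disease. pPN166 therefore serves as the CNTN4-targeting guide component for such editing experiments in human cells.
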