Addgene plasmid #91585: pPN166
Purpose: Express sgRNA targeting human CNTN4
Depositing lab: Lindy Barrett. Depositing organization: Broad Institute. Publication: A Scaled Framework for CRISPR Editing of Human Pluripotent Stem Cells to Study Psychiatric Disease. Hazelbaker DZ, Beccard A, Bara AM, Dabkowski N, Messana A, Mazzucato P, Lam D, Manning D, Eggan K, Barrett LE. Stem Cell Reports. 2017 Oct 10;9(4):1315-1327. doi: 10.1016/j.stemcr.2017.09.006. PubMed 29020615.
Backbone
  Vector backbone: pUC19-U6 promoter
  Vector type: CRISPR
Growth in bacteria
  Bacterial resistance: Ampicillin, 100 μg/mL
  Growth temperature: 37°C
  Growth strain: DH5alpha
  Copy number: High Copy
Gene/Insert
  Gene/Insert name: CNTN4 (alt name: NM_175607.2)
  gRNA/shRNA sequence: AGCCACTTGTATGTAGGCTT
  Species: H. sapiens (human)
  Insert size (bp): 21
  Entrez Gene: CNTN4 (a.k.a. AXCAM, BIG-2)
  Promoter: U6
  Cloning method: Restriction Enzyme; 5′ cloning site BbsI (destroyed during cloning); 3′ cloning site BbsI (destroyed during cloning)
  Sequencing primers: 5′ M13F (-21)
Terms and licenses: Academic/Nonprofit Terms; Industry Terms: Not Available to Industry
How to cite: pPN166 was a gift from Lindy Barrett (Addgene plasmid # 91585 ; http://n2t.net/addgene:91585 ; RRID:Addgene_91585)
